LOCUS       Exported 10208 bp ds-DNA circular SYN 13-MAY-2021
DEFINITION  synthetic circular DNA
ACCESSION   .
VERSION     .
KEYWORDS    pEMB018 / LRRK2_BC_1309_2232
SOURCE      synthetic DNA construct
  ORGANISM  synthetic DNA construct
REFERENCE   1 (bases 1 to 10208)
  AUTHORS   MJFF
  TITLE     Michael J Fox Foundation plasmids
  JOURNAL   Unpublished
REFERENCE   2 (bases 1 to 10208)
  AUTHORS   .
  TITLE     Direct Submission
  JOURNAL   Exported May 13, 2021 from SnapGene Server 1.1.58
            http://www.snapgene.com
FEATURES             Location/Qualifiers
     source          1..10208
                     /organism="synthetic DNA construct"
                     /mol_type="other DNA"
     misc_recomb     329..1156
                     /label=baculovirus recombination region (lef2/ORF603)
                     /note="contains ORF603 and part of lef2"
     CDS             329..453
                     /codon_start=3
                     /product="baculovirus late expression factor 2"
                     /label=lef2
                     /translation="HLLIKSQDVYKPPNCQKMKTVDKLCPFAGNCKGLNPICNY"
     CDS             complement(491..1096)
                     /codon_start=1
                     /product="baculovirus ORF603 protein"
                     /label=ORF603
                     /translation="MAVIFNNKQLLADNSIEKGGELFLFNGSYNILESYVNPVLLKNGV
                     IELEEAAYYAGNILYKTDDPKFIDYINLIIKATHSEELPENSTVVNYRKTMRSGTIHPI
                     KKDIYIYDNKKFTLYDRYIYGYDNNYVNFYEEKNEKEKEYEEEDDKASSLCENKIILSQ
                     INCESFENDFKYYLSDYNYAFSIIDNTTNVLVAFGLYR"
     CDS             complement(1167..2978)
                     /codon_start=1
                     /gene="uidA (or gusA) from E. coli"
                     /product="beta-glucuronidase"
                     /label=GUS
                     /translation="MVRPVETPTREIKKLDGLWAFSLDRENCGIDQRWWESALQESRAI
                     AVPGSFNDQFADADIRNYAGNVWYQREVFIPKGWAGQRIVLRFDAVTHYGKVWVNNQEV
                     MEHQGGYTPFEADVTPYVIAGKSVRITVCVNNELNWQTIPPGMVITDENGKKKQSYFHD
                     FFNYAGIHRSVMLYTTPNTWVDDITVVTHVAQDCNHASVDWQVVANGDVSVELRDADQQ
                     VVATGQGTSGTLQVVNPHLWQPGEGYLYELCVTAKSQTECDIYPLRVGIRSVAVKGQQF
                     LINHKPFYFTGFGRHEDADLRGKGFDNVLMVHDHALMDWIGANSYRTSHYPYAEEMLDW
                     ADEHGIVVIDETAAVGFSLSLGIGFEAGNKPKELYSEEAVNGETQQAHLQAIKELIARD
                     KNHPSVVMWSIANEPDTRPQGAREYFAPLAEATRKLDPTRPITCVNVMFCDAHTDTISD
                     LFDVLCLNRYYGWYVQSGDLETAEKVLEKELLAWQEKLHQPIIITEYGVDTLAGLHSMY
                     TDMWSEEYQCAWLDMYHRVFDRVSAVVGEQVWNFADFATSQGILRVGGNKKGIFTRDRK
                     PKSAAFLLQKRWTGMNFGEKPQQGGKQ"
     promoter        complement(2987..3302)
                     /gene="Autographa californica p6.9"
                     /label=p6.9 promoter
                     /note="baculovirus late basic protein promoter"
     promoter        3317..3408
                     /gene="polh from Autographa californica"
                     /label=polyhedrin promoter
                     /note="promoter for the baculovirus polyhedrin gene"
     primer_bind     3333..3350
                     /label=Polyhedrin-F
                     /note="Polyhedrin promoter, forward primer"
     CDS             3421..3444
                     /codon_start=1
                     /product="8xHis affinity tag"
                     /label=8xHis
                     /translation="HHHHHHHH"
     CDS             3445..3462
                     /codon_start=1
                     /product="thrombin recognition and cleavage site"
                     /label=thrombin site
                     /translation="LVPRGS"
     CDS             6258..6275
                     /codon_start=1
                     /product="6xHis affinity tag"
                     /label=6xHis
                     /translation="HHHHHH"
     misc_recomb     6312..7669
                     /label=baculovirus recombination region (ORF1629)
                     /note="contains part of ORF1629"
     CDS             complement(6328..7669)
                     /codon_start=2
                     /product="baculovirus capsid-associated protein"
                     /label=ORF1629
                     /note="required for viral replication"
                     /translation="PSLRQSLYNTIAYIERLLNIGTVNDSEITMLIADFYDLYSNYNIE
                     LPPPQALPRSRRPSVVQPAAPAPVPTIVREQTKPEQIIPAAPPPPPSPVPNIPAPPPPP
                     PPSMSELPPAPPMPTEPQPAAPLDDRQQLLEAIRNEKNRTRLRPVKPKTAPETSTIVEV
                     PTVLPKETFEPKPPSASPPPPPPPPPPPAPPAPPPMVDLSSAPPPPPLVDLPSEMLPPP
                     APSLSNVLSELKSGTVRLKPAQKRPQSEIIPKSSTTNLIADVLADTINRRRVAMAKSSS
                     EATSNDEGWDDDDNRPNKANTPDVKYVQALFNVFTSSQLYTNDSDERNTKAHNILNDVE
                     PLLQNKTQTNIDKARLLLQDLASFVALSENPLDSPAIGSEKQPLFETNRNLFYKSIEDL
                     IFKFRYKDAENHLIFALTYHPKDYKFNELLKYVQQLSVNQQRTESSA"
     primer_bind     complement(7761..7778)
                     /label=L4440
                     /note="L4440 vector, forward primer"
     rep_origin      complement(7932..8520)
                     /direction=LEFT
                     /label=ori
                     /note="high-copy-number ColE1/pMB1/pBR322/pUC origin of
                     replication"
     primer_bind     complement(8012..8031)
                     /label=pBR322ori-F
                     /note="pBR322 origin, forward primer"
     CDS             complement(8691..9551)
                     /codon_start=1
                     /gene="bla"
                     /product="beta-lactamase"
                     /label=AmpR
                     /note="confers resistance to ampicillin, carbenicillin, and
                     related antibiotics"
                     /translation="MSIQHFRVALIPFFAAFCLPVFAHPETLVKVKDAEDQLGARVGYI
                     ELDLNSGKILESFRPEERFPMMSTFKVLLCGAVLSRIDAGQEQLGRRIHYSQNDLVEYS
                     PVTEKHLTDGMTVRELCSAAITMSDNTAANLLLTTIGGPKELTAFLHNMGDHVTRLDRW
                     EPELNEAIPNDERDTTMPVAMATTLRKLLTGELLTLASRQQLIDWMEADKVAGPLLRSA
                     LPAGWFIADKSGAGERGSRGIIAALGPDGKPSRIVVIYTTGSQATMDERNRQIAEIGAS
                     LIKHW"
     primer_bind     9314..9333
                     /label=Amp-R
                     /note="Ampicillin resistance gene, reverse primer"
     promoter        complement(9552..9656)
                     /gene="bla"
                     /label=AmpR promoter
     rep_origin      9683..10138
                     /direction=RIGHT
                     /label=f1 ori
                     /note="f1 bacteriophage origin of replication; arrow
                     indicates direction of (+) strand synthesis"
     primer_bind     complement(9770..9789)
                     /label=F1ori-R
                     /note="F1 origin, reverse primer"
     primer_bind     9980..10001
                     /label=F1ori-F
                     /note="F1 origin, forward primer"
ORIGIN
        1 ggaacggctc cgcccactat taatgaaatt aaaaattcca attttaaaaa acgcagcaag
       61 agaaacattt gtatgaaaga atgcgtagaa ggaaagaaaa atgtcgtcga catgctgaac
      121 aacaagatta atatgcctcc gtgtataaaa aaaatattga acgatttgaa agaaaacaat
      181 gtaccgcgcg gcggtatgta caggaagagg tttatactaa actgttacat tgcaaacgtg
      241 gtttcgtgtg ccaagtgtga aaaccgatgt ttaatcaagg ctctgacgca tttctacaac
      301 cacgactcca agtgtgtggg tgaagtcatg catcttttaa tcaaatccca agatgtgtat
      361 aaaccaccaa actgccaaaa aatgaaaact gtcgacaagc tctgtccgtt tgctggcaac
      421 tgcaagggtc tcaatcctat ttgtaattat tgaataataa aacaattata aatgctaaat
      481 ttgtttttta ttaacgatac aaaccaaacg caacaagaac atttgtagta ttatctataa
      541 ttgaaaacgc gtagttataa tcgctgaggt aatatttaaa atcattttca aatgattcac
      601 agttaatttg cgacaatata attttatttt cacataaact agacgccttg tcgtcttctt
      661 cttcgtattc cttctctttt tcatttttct cttcataaaa attaacatag ttattatcgt
      721 atccatatat gtatctatcg tatagagtaa attttttgtt gtcataaata tatatgtctt
      781 ttttaatggg gtgtatagta ccgctgcgca tagtttttct gtaatttaca acagtgctat
      841 tttctggtag ttcttcggag tgtgttgctt taattattaa atttatataa tcaatgaatt
      901 tgggatcgtc ggttttgtac aatatgttgc cggcatagta cgcagcttct tctagttcaa
      961 ttacaccatt ttttagcagc accggattaa cataactttc caaaatgttg tacgaaccgt
     1021 taaacaaaaa cagttcacct cccttttcta tactattgtc tgcgagcagt tgtttgttgt
     1081 taaaaataac agccattgta atgagacgca caaactaata tcacaaactg gaaatgtcta
     1141 tcaatatata gttgctgatc agatcctcat tgtttgcctc cctgctgcgg tttttcaccg
     1201 aagttcatgc cagtccagcg tttttgcagc agaaaagccg ccgacttcgg tttgcggtcg
     1261 cgagtgaaga tccctttctt gttaccgcca acgcgcaata tgccttgcga ggtcgcaaaa
     1321 tcggcgaaat tccatacctg ttcaccgacg acggcgctga cgcgatcaaa gacgcggtga
     1381 tacatatcca gccatgcaca ctgatactct tcactccaca tgtcggtgta cattgagtgc
     1441 agcccggcta acgtatccac gccgtattcg gtgatgataa tcggctgatg cagtttctcc
     1501 tgccaggcca gaagttcttt ttccagtacc ttctctgccg tttccaaatc gccgctttgg
     1561 acataccatc cgtaataacg gttcaggcac agcacatcaa agagatcgct gatggtatcg
     1621 gtgtgagcgt cgcagaacat tacattgacg caggtgatcg gacgcgtcgg gtcgagttta
     1681 cgcgttgctt ccgccagtgg cgcgaaatat tcccgtgcac cttgcggacg ggtatccggt
     1741 tcgttggcaa tactccacat caccacgctt gggtggtttt tgtcacgcgc tatcagctct
     1801 ttaatcgcct gtaagtgcgc ttgctgagtt tccccgttga ctgcctcttc gctgtacagt
     1861 tctttcggct tgttgcccgc ttcgaaacca atgcctaaag agagcgaaaa gccgacagca
     1921 gcagtttcat caatcaccac gatgccatgt tcatctgccc agtcgagcat ctcttcagcg
     1981 taagggtaat gcgaggtacg gtaggagttg gccccaatcc agtccattaa tgcgtggtcg
     2041 tgcaccatca gcacgttatc gaatcctttg ccacgtaagt ccgcatcttc atgacgacca
     2101 aagccagtaa agtagaacgg tttgtggtta atcaggaact gttggccctt cactgccact
     2161 gaccggatgc cgacgcgaag cgggtagata tcacactctg tctggctttt ggctgtgacg
     2221 cacagttcat agagataacc ttcacccggt tgccagaggt gcggattcac cacttgcaaa
     2281 gtcccgctag tgccttgtcc agttgcaacc acctgttgat ccgcatcacg cagttcaacg
     2341 ctgacatcac cattggccac cacctgccag tcaacagacg cgtggttaca gtcttgcgcg
     2401 acatgcgtca ccacggtgat atcgtccacc caggtgttcg gcgtggtgta gagcattacg
     2461 ctgcgatgga ttccggcata gttaaagaaa tcatggaagt aagactgctt tttcttgccg
     2521 ttttcgtcgg taatcaccat tcccggcggg atagtctgcc agttcagttc gttgttcaca
     2581 caaacggtga tacgtacact tttcccggca ataacatacg gcgtgacatc ggcttcaaat
     2641 ggcgtatagc cgccctgatg ctccatcact tcctgattat tgacccacac tttgccgtaa
     2701 tgagtgaccg catcgaaacg cagcacgata cgctggcctg cccaaccttt cggtataaag
     2761 acttcgcgct gataccagac gttgcccgca taattacgaa tatctgcatc ggcgaactga
     2821 tcgttaaaac tgcctggcac agcaattgcc cggctttctt gtaacgcgct ttcccaccaa
     2881 cgctgatcaa ttccacagtt ttcgcgatcc agactgaatg cccacaggcc gtcgagtttt
     2941 ttgatttcac gggttggggt ttctacagga cggaccatat ttataggtgt aatttatgta
     3001 gctgtaattt ttaccttatt aatatttttt acgctttgca ttcgacgact gaactcccaa
     3061 atatatgttt aactcgtctt ggtcgtttga atttttgttg ctgtgtttcc taatattttc
     3121 catcacctta aatatgttat tgtaatcctc aatgttgaac ttgcaattgg acacggcata
     3181 gttttccata gtcgtgtaaa acatggtatt ggctgcattg taatacatcc gactgagcgg
     3241 gtacggatct atgtgtttga gcagcctgtt caaaaactct gcatcgtcgc aaaacggaat
     3301 ttcgtcgaca gatctgatca tggagataat taaaatgata accatctcgc aaataaataa
     3361 gtattttact gttttcgtaa cagttttgta ataaaaaaac ctataaatat aggatctatg
     3421 caccaccatc accaccatca ccacttggtg ccccgcggat ccaagcacat tggctgtaaa
     3481 gcaaaggata ttattcgttt cctgcagcag cgtcttaaga aggccgtgcc ctacaatcgc
     3541 atgaagctga tgatcgtcgg gaacaccggt tctggaaaga caaccctctt gcagcagctt
     3601 atgaagacta agaagtccga cttggggatg cagagcgcca ctgtggggat cgacgtgaaa
     3661 gactggccaa tccaaatccg tgacaagcgc aagcgtgact tagtactgaa cgtgtgggac
     3721 tttgccggca gggaagagtt ctactctacg catcctcact tcatgactca gcgtgccctc
     3781 tatctggcag tttacgacct ctcaaagggc caggctgagg tggacgccat gaaaccctgg
     3841 ctgtttaaca tcaaggctcg tgcttccagc tcccctgtga tcttagtcgg gacacacttg
     3901 gatgtttctg atgagaagca gcgtaaggca tgtatgagta agatcaccaa agagctgttg
     3961 aacaaacgcg gctttcccgc catccgtgat taccacttcg tcaacgctac cgaggaaagc
     4021 gacgcactgg ccaagttacg taagaccatt atcaacgaaa gcctgaactt caaaattcgc
     4081 gaccagctgg tggtcggaca gctgatcccc gactgctacg tggaacttga gaagatcatc
     4141 ctgagcgagc gcaagaatgt gcctatcgag tttccagtga tcgatcgcaa acgtctcctc
     4201 cagctcgtgc gtgagaatca gctgcagctc gacgagaacg agctgcctca tgctgtgcac
     4261 ttccttaacg agtcaggtgt cctcctgcac ttccaggacc cggctctcca gctgagtgac
     4321 ctctatttcg tggagccaaa gtggctctgt aaaattatgg ctcaaatcct cactgtcaag
     4381 gtagagggct gtccaaagca cccaaagggc atcatctcgc gtcgcgacgt ggaaaagttt
     4441 ctctctaaga agcgcaagtt tcccaagaac tacatgagcc agtactttaa actgttggag
     4501 aagttccaga tcgctctgcc tatcggcgaa gagtacctgt tggttccttc ctccctgtcc
     4561 gatcaccgcc ccgtgattga gctgcctcac tgcgagaaca gcgagattat cattcgccta
     4621 tacgagatgc cgtactttcc gatgggcttc tggtcaaggc tcatcaatcg tctgcttgaa
     4681 atctccccat atatgctgag cggtcgtgaa cgcgctctga ggccaaaccg gatgtactgg
     4741 cgccagggga tttacttgaa ctggtcccct gaggcttatt gtctggtggg ctcggaagtc
     4801 ctggataacc accccgaatc attcctgaag atcaccgttc cttcctgccg taagggttgc
     4861 attctattgg gacaggtggt ggatcatatc gattccctga tggaggagtg gttccctggc
     4921 ctgttggaga tcgacatctg tggcgagggt gagaccctgc tgaagaagtg ggcactctac
     4981 agtttcaatg acggcgaaga acaccagaag attctgctcg acgacctcat gaagaaggcc
     5041 gaggagggcg acctgctcgt gaaccccgac cagcctaggc tgaccatccc catctcccag
     5101 attgcacccg accttatcct cgctgacctg cctcgcaaca tcatgctgaa caatgacgag
     5161 ctggagtttg aacaagcacc cgagttcctg ctaggcgacg gctctttcgg ttcagtttac
     5221 cgtgctgctt acgagggtga agaggttgcc gtgaagattt ttaacaagca cacttcgctc
     5281 cgtctgctgc gtcaggagct tgtggttctc tgccacctgc accacccttc cctgatctcc
     5341 ctgctggccg ccggcattag gcctcgcatg ctagtgatgg aactggccag taagggttca
     5401 ttggaccgcc tgctgcagca ggacaaggct agcctgaccc gtacgctcca gcaccgtatc
     5461 gccctgcatg tggccgacgg actgcgctac ttgcacagtg ccatgatcat ttatcgcgat
     5521 ctgaagcctc ataatgttct tctgttcacg ctctacccaa acgcagctat cattgccaaa
     5581 attgccgatt acggcatagc ccagtactgc tgtcgtatgg gtatcaagac tagcgagggt
     5641 acacctgggt tccgcgctcc cgaagtcgca cgcgggaacg tgatctacaa ccagcaggcc
     5701 gacgtgtact cgtttggcct gctcctgtat gacattctca ctaccggagg ccggattgtg
     5761 gagggcctga aatttcccaa cgagttcgac gagctggaga tccagggcaa gctgcctgac
     5821 cccgtgaagg agtacggttg tgcaccctgg cctatggtgg agaagctcat taagcagtgt
     5881 ctgaaggaga accctcagga acgccccaca agcgcccagg tgttcgacat tctaaactct
     5941 gcagagttag tgtgtctgac taggcgtatc ttactcccga agaacgtgat cgttgagtgc
     6001 atggtggcaa cgcaccacaa ctcgcgtaac gctagcatct ggttaggatg tgggcatacc
     6061 gatcgtggcc agctgagttt cctcgacctc aacaccgagg ggtatactag cgaggaggtc
     6121 gctgattcac gcattctgtg cctcgccctt gtccatctgc ctgttgagaa agaatcgtgg
     6181 attgttagtg gcacccagag cgggaccctc ctcgtgatca ataccgaaga cgggtaaagc
     6241 ttgcggccgc actcgagcac caccaccacc accactaacc taggtagctg agcgcatgca
     6301 agctgatccg ggttattagt acatttatta agcgctagat tctgtgcgtt gttgatttac
     6361 agacaattgt tgtacgtatt ttaataattc attaaattta taatctttag ggtggtatgt
     6421 tagagcgaaa atcaaatgat tttcagcgtc tttatatctg aatttaaata ttaaatcctc
     6481 aatagatttg taaaataggt ttcgattagt ttcaaacaag ggttgttttt ccgaaccgat
     6541 ggctggacta tctaatggat tttcgctcaa cgccacaaaa cttgccaaat cttgtagcag
     6601 caatctagct ttgtcgatat tcgtttgtgt tttgttttgt aataaaggtt cgacgtcgtt
     6661 caaaatatta tgcgcttttg tatttctttc atcactgtcg ttagtgtaca attgactcga
     6721 cgtaaacacg ttaaatagag cttggacata tttaacatcg ggcgtgttag ctttattagg
     6781 ccgattatcg tcgtcgtccc aaccctcgtc gttagaagtt gcttccgaag acgattttgc
     6841 catagccaca cgacgcctat taattgtgtc ggctaacacg tccgcgatca aatttgtagt
     6901 tgagcttttt ggaattattt ctgattgcgg gcgtttttgg gcgggtttca atctaactgt
     6961 gcccgatttt aattcagaca acacgttaga aagcgatggt gcaggcggtg gtaacatttc
     7021 agacggcaaa tctactaatg gcggcggtgg tggagctgat gataaatcta ccatcggtgg
     7081 aggcgcaggc ggggctggcg gcggaggcgg aggcggaggt ggtggcggtg atgcagacgg
     7141 cggtttaggc tcaaatgtct ctttaggcaa cacagtcggc acctcaacta ttgtactggt
     7201 ttcgggcgcc gtttttggtt tgaccggtct gagacgagtg cgattttttt cgtttctaat
     7261 agcttccaac aattgttgtc tgtcgtctaa aggtgcagcg ggttgaggtt ccgtcggcat
     7321 tggtggagcg ggcggcaatt cagacatcga tggtggtggt ggtggtggag gcgctggaat
     7381 gttaggcacg ggagaaggtg gtggcggcgg tgccgccggt ataatttgtt ctggtttagt
     7441 ttgttcgcgc acgattgtgg gcaccggcgc aggcgccgct ggctgcacaa cggaaggtcg
     7501 tctgcttcga ggcagcgctt ggggtggtgg caattcaata ttataattgg aatacaaatc
     7561 gtaaaaatct gctataagca ttgtaatttc gctatcgttt accgtgccga tatttaacaa
     7621 ccgctcaatg taagcaattg tattgtaaag agattgtctc aagctcggat cgatcccgca
     7681 cgccgataac aagccttttc atttttacta cagcattgta gtggcgagac acttcgctgt
     7741 cgtcgaggtt taaacgcttc ctcgctcact gactcgctgc gctcggtcgt tcggctgcgg
     7801 cgagcggtat cagctcactc aaaggcggta atacggttat ccacagaatc aggggataac
     7861 gcaggaaaga acatgtgagc aaaaggccag caaaaggcca ggaaccgtaa aaaggccgcg
     7921 ttgctggcgt ttttccatag gctccgcccc cctgacgagc atcacaaaaa tcgacgctca
     7981 agtcagaggt ggcgaaaccc gacaggacta taaagatacc aggcgtttcc ccctggaagc
     8041 tccctcgtgc gctctcctgt tccgaccctg ccgcttaccg gatacctgtc cgcctttctc
     8101 ccttcgggaa gcgtggcgct ttctcatagc tcacgctgta ggtatctcag ttcggtgtag
     8161 gtcgttcgct ccaagctggg ctgtgtgcac gaaccccccg ttcagcccga ccgctgcgcc
     8221 ttatccggta actatcgtct tgagtccaac ccggtaagac acgacttatc gccactggca
     8281 gcagccactg gtaacaggat tagcagagcg aggtatgtag gcggtgctac agagttcttg
     8341 aagtggtggc ctaactacgg ctacactaga aggacagtat ttggtatctg cgctctgctg
     8401 aagccagtta ccttcggaaa aagagttggt agctcttgat ccggcaaaca aaccaccgct
     8461 ggtagcggtg gtttttttgt ttgcaagcag cagattacgc gcagaaaaaa aggatctcaa
     8521 gaagatcctt tgatcttttc tacggggtct gacgctcagt ggaacgaaaa ctcacgttaa
     8581 gggattttgg tcatgagatt atcaaaaagg atcttcacct agatcctttt aaattaaaaa
     8641 tgaagtttta aatcaatcta aagtatatat gagtaaactt ggtctgacag ttaccaatgc
     8701 ttaatcagtg aggcacctat ctcagcgatc tgtctatttc gttcatccat agttgcctga
     8761 ctccccgtcg tgtagataac tacgatacgg gagggcttac catctggccc cagtgctgca
     8821 atgataccgc gagacccacg ctcaccggct ccagatttat cagcaataaa ccagccagcc
     8881 ggaagggccg agcgcagaag tggtcctgca actttatccg cctccatcca gtctattaat
     8941 tgttgccggg aagctagagt aagtagttcg ccagttaata gtttgcgcaa cgttgttgcc
     9001 attgctacag gcatcgtggt gtcacgctcg tcgtttggta tggcttcatt cagctccggt
     9061 tcccaacgat caaggcgagt tacatgatcc cccatgttgt gcaaaaaagc ggttagctcc
     9121 ttcggtcctc cgatcgttgt cagaagtaag ttggccgcag tgttatcact catggttatg
     9181 gcagcactgc ataattctct tactgtcatg ccatccgtaa gatgcttttc tgtgactggt
     9241 gagtactcaa ccaagtcatt ctgagaatag tgtatgcggc gaccgagttg ctcttgcccg
     9301 gcgtcaatac gggataatac cgcgccacat agcagaactt taaaagtgct catcattgga
     9361 aaacgttctt cggggcgaaa actctcaagg atcttaccgc tgttgagatc cagttcgatg
     9421 taacccactc gtgcacccaa ctgatcttca gcatctttta ctttcaccag cgtttctggg
     9481 tgagcaaaaa caggaaggca aaatgccgca aaaaagggaa taagggcgac acggaaatgt
     9541 tgaatactca tactcttcct ttttcaatat tattgaagca tttatcaggg ttattgtctc
     9601 atgagcggat acatatttga atgtatttag aaaaataaac aaataggggt tccgcgcaca
     9661 tttccccgaa aagtgccacc tgnnnnnnnn nnnnnnnnnn nnnnnnnnnn nnnnnnnnnn
     9721 nnnnnnnnnn nnnnnnnnnn nnnnnnnnnn nnnnnnnnnn nnnnnnnnnn nnnnnnnnnn
     9781 nnnnnnnnnn nnnnnnnnnn nnnnnncnnn nnnnnnnnnn nnnnnnnnnn nnnnnnnnnn
     9841 nnnnnnnnnn nnnnnnnnnn nnnnnnnnnn nnnnnnnnnn nnnnnnnnnn nnnnnnnnan
     9901 nnnnnnnnnn nnnnnnnnnn nnnnnnnnnn nnnnnnnnnn nnnnnnnncc tttgacgttg
     9961 gagtccacgt tctttaatag tggactcttg ttccaaactg gaacaacact caaccctatc
    10021 tcggtctatt cttttgattt ataagggatt ttgccgattt cggcctattg gttaaaaaat
    10081 gagctgattt aacaaaaatt taacgcgaat tttaacaaaa tattaacgtt tacaatttcc
    10141 cattcgccat tcaggctgcg caactgttgg gaagggcgat cggtgcgggc ctcttcgcta
    10201 ttacgcca
//
