[The description below was written by a language model from this plasmid's Addgene catalogue record and the feature table of its GenBank file.]
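Description:
pEMB018 / LRRK2_BC_1309_2232 is a 10.2 kb baculovirus transfer plasmid built on the Emerald pEMB018 backbone for producing a fragment of human LRRK2 in insect cells. In E. coli it is maintained at high copy from a ColE1/pUC-type origin and selected with ampicillin through the bla gene. An f1 phage origin is also present. The expression region is flanked by two Autographa californica recombination arms, one carrying part of lef2 with ORF603 and the other carrying part of ORF1629. These arms allow homologous recombination with linearised baculoviral DNA. Because ORF1629 is required for viral replication, its restoration favours recovery of recombinant virus.

The insert encodes wild-type LRRK2 residues 1309–2232 and was cloned between BamHI and HindIII sites that were destroyed in the process. It is driven by the very late polyhedrin (polH) promoter. The feature table does not annotate the LRRK2 coding sequence itself, but the unannotated interval between the tag features matches the size expected for this fragment.

The catalogue lists an N-terminal 6xHis tag. The annotated sequence instead shows an 8xHis tag followed by a thrombin cleavage site upstream of the insert, plus a 6xHis tag downstream of it. The tag configuration should therefore be checked against the sequence.

A divergently oriented cassette places E. coli beta-glucuronidase (GUS) under the baculovirus late p6.9 promoter. This cassette provides a reporter for identifying recombinant virus. The record does not state a specific application, but the design suits affinity purification of this LRRK2 fragment, from a gene also known as PARK8.
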