Addgene plasmid #40526: pEMB018 / LRRK2_BC_1309_2232
Depositing lab: Michael J Fox Foundation MJFF. Depositing organization: Michael J Fox Foundation.
Backbone
  Vector backbone: pEMB018
  Backbone manufacturer: Emerald
  Vector type: Baculovirus
Growth in bacteria
  Bacterial resistance: Ampicillin, 100 μg/mL
  Growth temperature: 37°C
  Growth strain: Top10
  Copy number: High Copy
Gene/Insert
  Gene/Insert name: LRRK2
  Species: H. sapiens (human)
  Mutation: WT; aa1309_2232
  Entrez Gene: LRRK2 (a.k.a. AURA17, DARDARIN, PARK8, RIPK7, ROCO2)
  Promoter: polH
  Tag / fusion protein: 6xHis (N terminal on insert)
  Cloning method: Restriction Enzyme; 5′ cloning site BamHI (destroyed during cloning); 3′ cloning site HindIII (destroyed during cloning)
  Sequencing primers: 5′ DSP2466For:GAATTTCGTCGACAGATC; 3′ DSP2466Rev:AATAACCCGGATCAGCTT
Terms and licenses: Academic/Nonprofit Terms; Industry Terms
How to cite: pEMB018 / LRRK2_BC_1309_2232 was a gift from Michael J Fox Foundation MJFF (Addgene plasmid # 40526 ; http://n2t.net/addgene:40526 ; RRID:Addgene_40526)
