>Addgene plasmid #40526 | pEMB018 / LRRK2_BC_1309_2232 | addgene partial sequence | sequence record 53974 | DSP2466For 5'-GAATTTCGTCGACAGATC-3'
TCTCGCAAATAAATAAGTATTTTACTGTTTTCGTAACAGTTTTGTAATAAAAAAACCTATAAATATAGGA
TCTATGCACCACCATCACCACCATCACCACTTGGTGCCCCGCGGATCCAAGCACATTGGCTGTAAAGCAA
AGGATATTATTCGTTTCCTGCAGCAGCGTCTTAAGAAGGCCGTGCCCTACAATCGCATGAAGCTGATGAT
CGTCGGGAACACCGGTTCTGGAAAGACAACCCTCTTGCAGCAGCTTATGAAGACTAAGAAGTCCGACTTG
GGGATGCAGAGCGCCACTGTGGGGATCGACGTGAAAGACTGGCCAATCCAAATCCGTGACAAGCGCAAGC
GTGACTTAGTACTGAACGTGTGGGACTTTGCCGGCAGGGAAGAGTTCTACTCTACGCATCCTCACTTCAT
GACTCAGCGTGCCCTCTATCTGGCAGTTTACGACCTCTCAAAGGGCCAGGCTGAGGTGGACGCCATGAAA
CCCTGGCTGTTTAACATCAAGGCTCGTGCTTCCAGCTCCCCTGTGATCTTAGTCGGGACACACTTGGATG
TTTCTGATGAGAAGCAGCGTAAGGCATGTATGAGTAAGATCACCAAAGAGCTGTTGAACAAACGCGGCTT
TCCCGCCATCCGTGATTACCACTTCGTCAACGCTACCGAGGAAAGCGACGCACTGGCCAAGTTACGTAAG
ACCATTATCAACGAAAGCCTGAACTTCAAAATTCGCGACCAGCTGGTGGTCGGACAGCTGATCCCCGACT
GCTACGTGGAACTTGAGAAGATCATCCTGAGCGAGCGCAAGAATGTGCCTATCGAGTTTCCAGTGATCGA
TC
