>Addgene plasmid #40526 | pEMB018 / LRRK2_BC_1309_2232 | addgene partial sequence | sequence record 53975 | DSP2466Rev 5'-AATAACCCGGATCAGCTT-3'
TGGTGGTGGTGGTGGTGCTCGAGTGCGGCCGCAAGCTTTACCCGTCTTCGGTATTGATCACGAGGAGGGT
CCCGCTCTGGGTGCCACTAACAATCCACGATTCTTTCTCAACAGGCAGATGGACAAGGGCGAGGCACAGA
ATGCGTGAATCAGCGACCTCCTCGCTAGTATACCCCTCGGTGTTGAGGTCGAGGAAACTCAGCTGGCCAC
GATCGGTATGCCCACATCCTAACCAGATGCTAGCGTTACGCGAGTTGTGGTGCGTTGCCACCATGCACTC
AACGATCACGTTCTTCGGGAGTAAGATACGCCTAGTCAGACACACTAACTCTGCAGAGTTTAGAATGTCG
AACACCTGGGCGCTTGTGGGGCGTTCCTGAGGGTTCTCCTTCAGACACTGCTTAATGAGCTTCTCCACCA
TAGGCCAGGGTGCACAACCGTACTCCTTCACGGGGTCAGGCAGCTTGCCCTGGATCTCCAGCTCGTCGAA
CTCGTTGGGAAATTTCAGGCCCTCCACAATCCGGCCTCCGGTAGTGAGAATGTCATACAGGAGCAGGCCA
AACGAGTACACGTCGGCCTGCTGGTTGTAGATCACGTTCCCGCGTGCGACTTCGGGAGCGCGGAACCCAG
GTGTACCCTCGCTAGTCTTGATACCCATACGACAGCAGTACTGGGCTATGCCGTAATCGGCAATTTTGGC
AATGATAGCTGCGTTTGGGTAGAGCGTGAACAGAAGAACATTATGAGGCTTCAGATCGCGATAAATGATC
ATGGCACTGTGCAAGTAGCGCAGTCCGTCGGCCACATGCAGGGCGATACGGTGCTGGAGCGTACGGGTCA
GGCTAGCCTTGTCCTGCTGCAGCAGGCGGT
